Addgene plasmid #142771: TFORF1260
Purpose: Lentiviral vector for overexpressing transcription factor ORFs with unique 24-bp barcodes. Barcodes facilitate identification of transcription factors in pooled screens.
Depositing lab: Feng Zhang. Depositing organization: Broad Institute. Publication: A transcription factor atlas of directed differentiation. Joung J, Ma S, Tay T, Geiger-Schuller KR, Kirchgatterer PC, Verdine VK, Guo B, Arias-Garcia MA, Allen WE, Singh A, Kuksenko O, Abudayyeh OO, Gootenberg JS, Fu Z, Macrae RK, Buenrostro JD, Regev A, Zhang F. Cell. 2023 Jan 5;186(1):209-229.e26. doi: 10.1016/j.cell.2022.11.026. PubMed 36608654.
Backbone
  Vector backbone: pLX_TRC317
  Backbone manufacturer: Broad Institute Genetic Perturbation Platform
  Backbone size w/o insert (bp): 8264
  Vector type: Mammalian Expression, Lentiviral
  Selectable markers: Puromycin
Growth in bacteria
  Bacterial resistance: Ampicillin, 100 μg/mL
  Growth temperature: 37°C
  Growth strain: NEB Stable
  Copy number: High Copy
Gene/Insert
  Gene/Insert name: TP53
  Species: H. sapiens (human)
  Insert size (bp): 1127
  Entrez Gene: TP53 (a.k.a. BCC7, BMFS5, LFS1, P53, TRP53)
  Promoter: EF1a
  Cloning method: Unknown
  Sequencing primers: 5′ GGGTGGAGACTGAAGTTAGGCCAG; 3′ CACATAGCGTAAAAGGAGCAACATAG
Terms and licenses: Academic/Nonprofit Terms; Industry Terms: Not Available to Industry
Depositor comments: NM_001126114,ENST00000617185,ENST00000420246 . The transcription factor ORF portion of this plasmid was synthesized by Genewiz. Please test multiple small colonies in case of plasmid recombination. To make this collection available in a timely manner, a portion of this collection was not fully sequenced by Addgene. If an Addgene verified full plasmid sequence is not available, please contact us prior to placing an order to request the full sequence.
How to cite: TFORF1260 was a gift from Feng Zhang (Addgene plasmid # 142771 ; http://n2t.net/addgene:142771 ; RRID:Addgene_142771)
