[The description below was written by a language model from this plasmid's Addgene catalogue record and pLannotate feature annotations shown in this document.]
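Description:
TFORF1260 is a lentiviral mammalian expression plasmid built on the pLX_TRC317 backbone and belongs to a barcoded library of transcription factor open reading frames. It carries a synthesized human TP53 ORF (about 1.1 kb; the depositor notes point to a specific TP53 transcript isoform) under the strong constitutive EF-1α promoter. According to the record, each library member also carries a unique 24-bp barcode, although the barcode is not annotated separately in the feature table. The annotated p53 match covers only part of the stated insert length, which fits a non-canonical isoform. A WPRE lies downstream of the ORF and enhances transcript stability and expression. The short U6 promoter fragment between the ORF and the WPRE is probably a remnant or priming sequence rather than a working Pol III unit.

The viral framework has a third-generation, self-inactivating layout. An RSV promoter drives a truncated HIV-1 5' LTR, followed by the Ψ packaging signal with a partial gag sequence, the RRE for Rev-dependent nuclear export, a cPPT/CTS, and a ΔU3 3' LTR that silences LTR promoter activity after integration. Upstream of the EF-1α cassette, an SV40 early promoter drives puromycin N-acetyltransferase, so transduced cells can be selected with puromycin. In bacteria the plasmid is maintained through a high-copy pUC-type origin and ampicillin resistance, and the backbone also holds an f1 origin and leftover lac, T7 and T3 elements. The depositor warns that the plasmid can recombine, as is common for constructs carrying LTR repeats.

The construct is intended for TP53 overexpression, alone or in pooled screens, where sequencing the barcode identifies which transcription factor each cell received, for example in directed differentiation studies.
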