Features (pLannotate 1.2.2; 31 found; start..end, strand, type, name):
      5..231     +  promoter       RSV promoter: Rous sarcoma virus enhancer/promoter
    232..412     +  LTR            5' LTR (truncated): truncated 5' long terminal repeat (LTR) from HIV-1
    459..584     +  misc_feature   HIV-1 Ψ: packaging signal of human immunodeficiency virus type 1
    568..931     +  CDS            HIV-1 gag (fragment): gag protein from human immunodeficiency virus 1; gag
   1077..1310    +  misc_feature   RRE: The Rev response element (RRE) of HIV-1 allows for Rev-dependent mRNA export from the nucleus to the cytoplasm.
   1687..1713    +  CDS            Rev (fragment): human immunodeficiency virus 1 (HIV-1) Rev protein; rev; enhances nuclear export of unspliced and incompletely spliced viral mRNAs
   1720..1743    +  promoter       SV40 promoter (fragment): SV40 early promoter
   1744..1815    +  promoter       SV40 promoter (fragment): SV40 enhancer and early promoter
   1839..1974    +  rep_origin     SV40 ori: SV40 origin of replication
   2020..2616    +  CDS            PuroR (fragment): puromycin N-acetyltransferase; pac from Streptomyces; confers resistance to puromycin
   2665..2782    +  misc_feature   cPPT/CTS: central polypurine tract and central termination sequence of HIV-1
   2847..2913    +  CDS            small t antigen (fragment): SV40 (simian virus 40) small t antigen
   2920..4098    +  promoter       EF-1α promoter: strong constitutive promoter for human elongation factor EF-1α
   4115..5107    +  CDS            p53 (fragment): human tumor suppressor protein that is often mutated in cancers; Homo sapiens TP53; responds to cellular stresses to regulate the expression of target genes
   5153..5206    +  promoter       U6 promoter (fragment): RNA polymerase III promoter for human U6 snRNA
   5248..5836    +  misc_feature   WPRE: woodchuck hepatitis virus posttranscriptional regulatory element
   5887..5906    +  misc_feature   cPPT/CTS (fragment): central polypurine tract and central termination sequence of HIV-1
   5908..6141    +  LTR            3' LTR (ΔU3): self-inactivating 3' long terminal repeat (LTR) from HIV-1
   6219..6340    +  polyA_signal   SV40 poly(A) signal: SV40 polyadenylation signal
   6380..6515    +  rep_origin     SV40 ori: SV40 origin of replication
   6536..6554    -  promoter       T7 promoter: promoter for bacteriophage T7 RNA polymerase
   6562..6717    +  CDS            lacZα (fragment): LacZα fragment of β-galactosidase; lacZ fragment
   6722..7150    +  rep_origin     f1 ori (sequence partly withheld): f1 bacteriophage origin of replication; arrow indicates direction of (+) strand synthesis
   7203..7307    +  promoter       AmpR promoter: bla
   7308..8168    +  CDS            AmpR: β-lactamase; bla; confers resistance to ampicillin, carbenicillin, and related antibiotics
   8339..8927    +  rep_origin     ori: high-copy-number ColE1/pMB1/pBR322/pUC origin of replication
   9110..9202    +  CDS            lacI (fragment): lac repressor; lacI; The lac repressor binds to the lac operator to inhibit transcription in E. coli. This inhibition can be relieved by adding lactose or isopropyl-β-D-thiogalactopyranoside (IPTG).
   9215..9236    +  protein_bind   CAP binding site: CAP binding activates transcription in the presence of cAMP. E. coli catabolite activator protein
   9251..9281    +  promoter       lac promoter: promoter for the E. coli lac operon
   9289..9305    +  protein_bind   lac operator: The lac repressor binds to the lac operator to inhibit transcription in E. coli. This inhibition can be relieved by adding lactose or isopropyl-β-D-thiogalactopyranoside (IPTG). lac repressor encoded by lacI
   9350..9368    +  promoter       T3 promoter: promoter for bacteriophage T3 RNA polymerase
>Addgene plasmid #142771 | TFORF1260 | addgene full sequence | sequence record 395840 | Addgene NGS Result
TTAATGTAGTCTTATGCAATACTCTTGTAGTCTTGCAACATGGTAACGATGAGTTAGCAACATGCCTTAC
AAGGAGAGAAAAAGCACCGTGCATGCCGATTGGTGGAAGTAAGGTGGTACGATCGTGCCTTATTAGGAAG
GCAACAGACGGGTCTGACATGGATTGGACGAACCACTGAATTGCCGCATTGCAGAGATATTGTATTTAAG
TGCCTAGCTCGATACATAAACGGGTCTCTCTGGTTAGACCAGATCTGAGCCTGGGAGCTCTCTGGCTAAC
TAGGGAACCCACTGCTTAAGCCTCAATAAAGCTTGCCTTGAGTGCTTCAAGTAGTGTGTGCCCGTCTGTT
GTGTGACTCTGGTAACTAGAGATCCCTCAGACCCTTTTAGTCAGTGTGGAAAATCTCTAGCAGTGGCGCC
CGAACAGGGACTTGAAAGCGAAAGGGAAACCAGAGGAGCTCTCTCGACGCAGGACTCGGCTTGCTGAAGC
GCGCACGGCAAGAGGCGAGGGGCGGCGACTGGTGAGTACGCCAAAAATTTTGACTAGCGGAGGCTAGAAG
GAGAGAGATGGGTGCGAGAGCGTCAGTATTAAGCGGGGGAGAATTAGATCGCGATGGGAAAAAATTCGGT
TAAGGCCAGGGGGAAAGAAAAAATATAAATTAAAACATATAGTATGGGCAAGCAGGGAGCTAGAACGATT
CGCAGTTAATCCTGGCCTGTTAGAAACATCAGAAGGCTGTAGACAAATACTGGGACAGCTACAACCATCC
CTTCAGACAGGATCAGAAGAACTTAGATCATTATATAATACAGTAGCAACCCTCTATTGTGTGCATCAAA
GGATAGAGATAAAAGACACCAAGGAAGCTTTAGACAAGATAGAGGAAGAGCAAAACAAAAGTAAGACCAC
CGCACAGCAAGCGGCCGCTGATCTTCAGACCTGGAGGAGGAGATATGAGGGACAATTGGAGAAGTGAATT
ATATAAATATAAAGTAGTAAAAATTGAACCATTAGGAGTAGCACCCACCAAGGCAAAGAGAAGAGTGGTG
CAGAGAGAAAAAAGAGCAGTGGGAATAGGAGCTTTGTTCCTTGGGTTCTTGGGAGCAGCAGGAAGCACTA
TGGGCGCAGCGTCAATGACGCTGACGGTACAGGCCAGACAATTATTGTCTGGTATAGTGCAGCAGCAGAA
CAATTTGCTGAGGGCTATTGAGGCGCAACAGCATCTGTTGCAACTCACAGTCTGGGGCATCAAGCAGCTC
CAGGCAAGAATCCTGGCTGTGGAAAGATACCTAAAGGATCAACAGCTCCTGGGGATTTGGGGTTGCTCTG
GAAAACTCATTTGCACCACTGCTGTGCCTTGGAATGCTAGTTGGAGTAATAAATCTCTGGAACAGATTTG
GAATCACACGACCTGGATGGAGTGGGACAGAGAAATTAACAATTACACAAGCTTAATACACTCCTTAATT
GAAGAATCGCAAAACCAGCAAGAAAAGAATGAACAAGAATTATTGGAATTAGATAAATGGGCAAGTTTGT
GGAATTGGTTTAACATAACAAATTGGCTGTGGTATATAAAATTATTCATAATGATAGTAGGAGGCTTGGT
AGGTTTAAGAATAGTTTTTGCTGTACTTTCTATAGTGAATAGAGTTAGGCAGGGATATTCACCATTATCG
TTTCAGACCCACCTCCCAACCCCGAGGGGACCCATGCATTGCATCTCAATTAGTCAGCAACCAGGTGTGG
AAAGTCCCCAGGCTCCCCAGCAGGCAGAAGTATGCAAAGCATGCGTCTCAATTAGTCAGCAACCATAGTC
CCGCCCCTAACTCCGCCCATCCCGCCCCTAACTCCGCCCAGTTCCGCCCATTCTCCGCCCCATGGCTGAC
TAATTTTTTTTATTTATGCAGAGGCCGAGGCCGCCTCGGCCTCTGAGCTATTCCAGAAGTAGTGAGGAGG
CTTTTTTGGAGGCCTAGGCTTTTGCAAAAAGCTTTCTAGAGGTACCACCGGAGCTTACCATGACCGAGTA
CAAGCCCACGGTGCGCCTCGCCACCCGCGACGACGTCCCCAGGGCCGTACGCACCCTCGCCGCCGCGTTC
GCCGACTACCCCGCCACGCGCCACACCGTCGATCCGGACCGCCACATCGAGCGGGTCACCGAGCTGCAAG
AACTCTTCCTCACGCGCGTCGGGCTCGACATCGGCAAGGTGTGGGTCGCGGACGACGGCGCCGCCGTGGC
GGTCTGGACCACGCCGGAGAGCGTCGAAGCGGGGGCGGTGTTCGCCGAGATCGGCCCGCGCATGGCCGAG
TTGAGCGGTTCCCGGCTGGCCGCGCAGCAACAGATGGAAGGCCTCCTGGCGCCGCACCGGCCCAAGGAGC
CCGCGTGGTTCCTGGCCACCGTCGGCGTCTCGCCCGACCACCAGGGCAAGGGTCTGGGCAGCGCCGTCGT
GCTCCCCGGAGTGGAGGCGGCCGAGCGCGCCGGGGTGCCCGCCTTCCTGGAGACCTCCGCGCCCCGCAAC
CTCCCCTTCTACGAGCGGCTCGGCTTCACCGTCACCGCCGACGTCGAGGTGCCCGAAGGACCGCGCACCT
GGTGCATGACCCGCAAGCCCGGTGCCAGTTAACGAATTCTAGATCTTGAGACAAATGGCAGTATTCATCC
ACAATTTTAAAAGAAAAGGGGGGATTGGGGGGTACAGTGCAGGGGAAAGAATAGTAGACATAATAGCAAC
AGACATACAAACTAAAGAATTACAAAAACAAATTACAAAAATTCAAAATTTTCGGGTTTATTACAGGGAC
AGCAGAGATCCACTTTGGCGCCGGCTCGAGGCCTGCAGGTGCAAAGATGGATAAAGTTTTAAACAGAGAG
GAATCTTTGCAGCTAATGGACCTTCTAGGTCTTGAAAGGAGTGGGAATTGGCTCCGGTGCCCGTCAGTGG
GCAGAGCGCACATCGCCCACAGTCCCCGAGAAGTTGGGGGGAGGGGTCGGCAATTGAACCGGTGCCTAGA
GAAGGTGGCGCGGGGTAAACTGGGAAAGTGATGTCGTGTACTGGCTCCGCCTTTTTCCCGAGGGTGGGGG
AGAACCGTATATAAGTGCAGTAGTCGCCGTGAACGTTCTTTTTCGCAACGGGTTTGCCGCCAGAACACAG
GTAAGTGCCGTGTGTGGTTCCCGCGGGCCTGGCCTCTTTACGGGTTATGGCCCTTGCGTGCCTTGAATTA
CTTCCACCTGGCTGCAGTACGTGATTCTTGATCCCGAGCTTCGGGTTGGAAGTGGGTGGGAGAGTTCGAG
GCCTTGCGCTTAAGGAGCCCCTTCGCCTCGTGCTTGAGTTGAGGCCTGGCCTGGGCGCTGGGGCCGCCGC
GTGCGAATCTGGTGGCACCTTCGCGCCTGTCTCGCTGCTTTCGATAAGTCTCTAGCCATTTAAAATTTTT
GATGACCTGCTGCGACGCTTTTTTTCTGGCAAGATAGTCTTGTAAATGCGGGCCAAGATCTGCACACTGG
TATTTCGGTTTTTGGGGCCGCGGGCGGCGACGGGGCCCGTGCGTCCCAGCGCACATGTTCGGCGAGGCGG
GGCCTGCGAGCGCGGCCACCGAGAATCGGACGGGGGTAGTCTCAAGCTGGCCGGCCTGCTCTGGTGCCTG
GCCTCGCGCCGCCGTGTATCGCCCCGCCCTGGGCGGCAAGGCTGGCCCGGTCGGCACCAGTTGCGTGAGC
GGAAAGATGGCCGCTTCCCGGCCCTGCTGCAGGGAGCTCAAAATGGAGGACGCGGCGCTCGGGAGAGCGG
GCGGGTGAGTCACCCACACAAAGGAAAAGGGCCTTTCCGTCCTCAGCCGTCGCTTCATGTGACTCCACGG
AGTACCGGGCGCCGTCCAGGCACCTCGATTAGTTCTCGAGCTTTTGGAGTACGTCGTCTTTAGGTTGGGG
GGAGGGGTTTTATGCGATGGAGTTTCCCCACACTGAGTGGGTGGAGACTGAAGTTAGGCCAGCTTGGCAC
TTGATGTAATTCTCCTTGGAATTTGCCCTTTTTGAGTTTGGATCTTGGTTCATTCTCAAGCCTCAGACAG
TGGTTCAAAGTTTTTTTCTTCCATTTCAGGTGTCGTGAGGCTAGCACCGCCACCATGGAGGAGCCGCAGT
CAGATCCTAGCGTCGAGCCCCCTCTGAGTCAGGAAACATTTTCAGACCTATGGAAACTACTTCCTGAAAA
CAACGTTCTGTCCCCCTTGCCGTCCCAAGCAATGGATGATTTGATGCTGTCCCCGGACGATATTGAACAA
TGGTTCACTGAAGACCCAGGTCCAGATGAAGCTCCCAGAATGCCAGAGGCTGCTCCCCCCGTGGCCCCTG
CACCAGCAGCTCCTACACCGGCGGCCCCTGCACCAGCCCCCTCCTGGCCCCTGTCATCTTCTGTCCCTTC
CCAGAAAACCTACCAGGGCAGCTACGGTTTCCGTCTGGGCTTCTTGCATTCTGGGACAGCCAAGTCTGTG
ACTTGCACGTACTCCCCTGCCCTCAACAAGATGTTTTGCCAACTGGCCAAGACCTGCCCTGTGCAGCTGT
GGGTTGATTCCACACCCCCGCCCGGCACCCGCGTCCGCGCCATGGCCATCTACAAGCAGTCACAGCACAT
GACGGAGGTTGTGAGGCGCTGCCCCCACCATGAGCGCTGCTCAGATAGCGATGGTCTGGCCCCTCCTCAG
CATCTTATCCGAGTGGAAGGAAATTTGCGTGTGGAGTATTTGGATGACAGAAACACTTTTCGACATAGTG
TGGTGGTGCCCTATGAGCCGCCTGAGGTTGGCTCTGACTGTACCACCATCCACTACAACTACATGTGTAA
CAGTTCCTGCATGGGCGGCATGAACCGGAGGCCCATCCTCACCATCATCACACTGGAAGACTCCAGTGGT
AATCTACTGGGACGGAACAGCTTTGAGGTGCGTGTTTGTGCCTGTCCTGGGAGAGACCGGCGCACAGAGG
AAGAGAATCTCCGCAAGAAAGGGGAGCCTCACCACGAGCTGCCCCCAGGGAGCACTAAGCGAGCACTGCC
CAACAACACCAGCTCCTCTCCCCAGCCAAAGAAGAAACCACTGGATGGAGAATATTTCACCCTTCAGGAC
CAGACCAGCTTTCAAAAAGAAAATTGTTAGTAATGAACTAGTCCGTAACTTGAAAGTATTTCGATTTCTT
GGCTTTATATATCTTGTGGAAAGGACGACATCTTGTTGCCTAGATCGTTAGTACGCGTTAAGTCGACAAT
CAACCTCTGGATTACAAAATTTGTGAAAGATTGACTGGTATTCTTAACTATGTTGCTCCTTTTACGCTAT
GTGGATACGCTGCTTTAATGCCTTTGTATCATGCTATTGCTTCCCGTATGGCTTTCATTTTCTCCTCCTT
GTATAAATCCTGGTTGCTGTCTCTTTATGAGGAGTTGTGGCCCGTTGTCAGGCAACGTGGCGTGGTGTGC
ACTGTGTTTGCTGACGCAACCCCCACTGGTTGGGGCATTGCCACCACCTGTCAGCTCCTTTCCGGGACTT
TCGCTTTCCCCCTCCCTATTGCCACGGCGGAACTCATCGCCGCCTGCCTTGCCCGCTGCTGGACAGGGGC
TCGGCTGTTGGGCACTGACAATTCCGTGGTGTTGTCGGGGAAATCATCGTCCTTTCCTTGGCTGCTCGCC
TGTGTTGCCACCTGGATTCTGCGCGGGACGTCCTTCTGCTACGTCCCTTCGGCCCTCAATCCAGCGGACC
TTCCTTCCCGCGGCCTGCTGCCGGCTCTGCGGCCTCTTCCGCGTCTTCGCCTTCGCCCTCAGACGAGTCG
GATCTCCCTTTGGGCCGCCTCCCCGCGTCGACTTTAAGACCAATGACTTACAAGGCAGCTGTAGATCTTA
GCCACTTTTTAAAAGAAAAGGGGGGACTGGAAGGGCTAATTCACTCCCAACGAAGACAAGATCTGCTTTT
TGCTTGTACTGGGTCTCTCTGGTTAGACCAGATCTGAGCCTGGGAGCTCTCTGGCTAACTAGGGAACCCA
CTGCTTAAGCCTCAATAAAGCTTGCCTTGAGTGCTTCAAGTAGTGTGTGCCCGTCTGTTGTGTGACTCTG
GTAACTAGAGATCCCTCAGACCCTTTTAGTCAGTGTGGAAAATCTCTAGCAGTACGTATAGTAGTTCATG
TCATCTTATTATTCAGTATTTATAACTTGCAAAGAAATGAATATCAGAGAGTGAGAGGAACTTGTTTATT
GCAGCTTATAATGGTTACAAATAAAGCAATAGCATCACAAATTTCACAAATAAAGCATTTTTTTCACTGC
ATTCTAGTTGTGGTTTGTCCAAACTCATCAATGTATCTTATCATGTCTGGCTCTAGCTATCCCGCCCCTA
ACTCCGCCCATCCCGCCCCTAACTCCGCCCAGTTCCGCCCATTCTCCGCCCCATGGCTGACTAATTTTTT
TTATTTATGCAGAGGCCGAGGCCGCCTCGGCCTCTGAGCTATTCCAGAAGTAGTGAGGAGGCTTTTTTGG
AGGCCTAGGGACGTACCCAATTCGCCCTATAGTGAGTCGTATTACGCGCGCTCACTGGCCGTCGTTTTAC
AACGTCGTGACTGGGAAAACCCTGGCGTTACCCAACTTAATCGCCTTGCAGCACATCCCCCTTTCGCCAG
CTGGCGTAATAGCGAAGAGGCCCGCACCGATCGCCCTTCCCAACAGTTGCGCAGCCTGAATGGCGAATGG
G
[124 nt withheld, positions 6722-6845]
C
[91 nt withheld, positions 6847-6937]
A
[49 nt withheld, positions 6939-6987]
CCTTTGACGTTGGAGTCCACGTTCTTT
[37 nt withheld, positions 7015-7051]
ACCCTATCTCGGTCTATTCTTTTGATTTATAAGGGATTTTGCCGATTTCGGCCTATTGGTTAAAAAATGA
GCTGATTTAACAAAAATTTAACGCGAATTTTAACAAAATATTAACGCTTACAATTTAGGTGGCACTTTTC
GGGGAAATGTGCGCGGAACCCCTATTTGTTTATTTTTCTAAATACATTCAAATATGTATCCGCTCATGAG
ACAATAACCCTGATAAATGCTTCAATAATATTGAAAAAGGAAGAGTATGAGTATTCAACATTTCCGTGTC
GCCCTTATTCCCTTTTTTGCGGCATTTTGCCTTCCTGTTTTTGCTCACCCAGAAACGCTGGTGAAAGTAA
AAGATGCTGAAGATCAGTTGGGTGCACGAGTGGGTTACATCGAACTGGATCTCAACAGCGGTAAGATCCT
TGAGAGTTTTCGCCCCGAAGAACGTTTTCCAATGATGAGCACTTTTAAAGTTCTGCTATGTGGCGCGGTA
TTATCCCGTATTGACGCCGGGCAAGAGCAACTCGGTCGCCGCATACACTATTCTCAGAATGACTTGGTTG
AGTACTCACCAGTCACAGAAAAGCATCTTACGGATGGCATGACAGTAAGAGAATTATGCAGTGCTGCCAT
AACCATGAGTGATAACACTGCGGCCAACTTACTTCTGACAACGATCGGAGGACCGAAGGAGCTAACCGCT
TTTTTGCACAACATGGGGGATCATGTAACTCGCCTTGATCGTTGGGAACCGGAGCTGAATGAAGCCATAC
CAAACGACGAGCGTGACACCACGATGCCTGTAGCAATGGCAACAACGTTGCGCAAACTATTAACTGGCGA
ACTACTTACTCTAGCTTCCCGGCAACAATTAATAGACTGGATGGAGGCGGATAAAGTTGCAGGACCACTT
CTGCGCTCGGCCCTTCCGGCTGGCTGGTTTATTGCTGATAAATCTGGAGCCGGTGAGCGTGGGTCTCGCG
GTATCATTGCAGCACTGGGGCCAGATGGTAAGCCCTCCCGTATCGTAGTTATCTACACGACGGGGAGTCA
GGCAACTATGGATGAACGAAATAGACAGATCGCTGAGATAGGTGCCTCACTGATTAAGCATTGGTAACTG
TCAGACCAAGTTTACTCATATATACTTTAGATTGATTTAAAACTTCATTTTTAATTTAAAAGGATCTAGG
TGAAGATCCTTTTTGATAATCTCATGACCAAAATCCCTTAACGTGAGTTTTCGTTCCACTGAGCGTCAGA
CCCCGTAGAAAAGATCAAAGGATCTTCTTGAGATCCTTTTTTTCTGCGCGTAATCTGCTGCTTGCAAACA
AAAAAACCACCGCTACCAGCGGTGGTTTGTTTGCCGGATCAAGAGCTACCAACTCTTTTTCCGAAGGTAA
CTGGCTTCAGCAGAGCGCAGATACCAAATACTGTTCTTCTAGTGTAGCCGTAGTTAGGCCACCACTTCAA
GAACTCTGTAGCACCGCCTACATACCTCGCTCTGCTAATCCTGTTACCAGTGGCTGCTGCCAGTGGCGAT
AAGTCGTGTCTTACCGGGTTGGACTCAAGACGATAGTTACCGGATAAGGCGCAGCGGTCGGGCTGAACGG
GGGGTTCGTGCACACAGCCCAGCTTGGAGCGAACGACCTACACCGAACTGAGATACCTACAGCGTGAGCT
ATGAGAAAGCGCCACGCTTCCCGAAGGGAGAAAGGCGGACAGGTATCCGGTAAGCGGCAGGGTCGGAACA
GGAGAGCGCACGAGGGAGCTTCCAGGGGGAAACGCCTGGTATCTTTATAGTCCTGTCGGGTTTCGCCACC
TCTGACTTGAGCGTCGATTTTTGTGATGCTCGTCAGGGGGGCGGAGCCTATGGAAAAACGCCAGCAACGC
GGCCTTTTTACGGTTCCTGGCCTTTTGCTGGCCTTTTGCTCACATGTTCTTTCCTGCGTTATCCCCTGAT
TCTGTGGATAACCGTATTACCGCCTTTGAGTGAGCTGATACCGCTCGCCGCAGCCGAACGACCGAGCGCA
GCGAGTCAGTGAGCGAGGAAGCGGAAGAGCGCCCAATACGCAAACCGCCTCTCCCCGCGCGTTGGCCGAT
TCATTAATGCAGCTGGCACGACAGGTTTCCCGACTGGAAAGCGGGCAGTGAGCGCAACGCAATTAATGTG
AGTTAGCTCACTCATTAGGCACCCCAGGCTTTACACTTTATGCTTCCGGCTCGTATGTTGTGTGGAATTG
TGAGCGGATAACAATTTCACACAGGAAACAGCTATGACCATGATTACGCCAAGCGCGCAATTAACCCTCA
CTAAAGGGAACAAAAGCTGGAGCTGCAAGC
