>Addgene plasmid #142771 | TFORF1260 | depositor partial sequence | sequence record 280451 | Insert
ACCGCCACCATGGAGGAGCCGCAGTCAGATCCTAGCGTCGAGCCCCCTCTGAGTCAGGAAACATTTTCAG
ACCTATGGAAACTACTTCCTGAAAACAACGTTCTGTCCCCCTTGCCGTCCCAAGCAATGGATGATTTGAT
GCTGTCCCCGGACGATATTGAACAATGGTTCACTGAAGACCCAGGTCCAGATGAAGCTCCCAGAATGCCA
GAGGCTGCTCCCCCCGTGGCCCCTGCACCAGCAGCTCCTACACCGGCGGCCCCTGCACCAGCCCCCTCCT
GGCCCCTGTCATCTTCTGTCCCTTCCCAGAAAACCTACCAGGGCAGCTACGGTTTCCGTCTGGGCTTCTT
GCATTCTGGGACAGCCAAGTCTGTGACTTGCACGTACTCCCCTGCCCTCAACAAGATGTTTTGCCAACTG
GCCAAGACCTGCCCTGTGCAGCTGTGGGTTGATTCCACACCCCCGCCCGGCACCCGCGTCCGCGCCATGG
CCATCTACAAGCAGTCACAGCACATGACGGAGGTTGTGAGGCGCTGCCCCCACCATGAGCGCTGCTCAGA
TAGCGATGGTCTGGCCCCTCCTCAGCATCTTATCCGAGTGGAAGGAAATTTGCGTGTGGAGTATTTGGAT
GACAGAAACACTTTTCGACATAGTGTGGTGGTGCCCTATGAGCCGCCTGAGGTTGGCTCTGACTGTACCA
CCATCCACTACAACTACATGTGTAACAGTTCCTGCATGGGCGGCATGAACCGGAGGCCCATCCTCACCAT
CATCACACTGGAAGACTCCAGTGGTAATCTACTGGGACGGAACAGCTTTGAGGTGCGTGTTTGTGCCTGT
CCTGGGAGAGACCGGCGCACAGAGGAAGAGAATCTCCGCAAGAAAGGGGAGCCTCACCACGAGCTGCCCC
CAGGGAGCACTAAGCGAGCACTGCCCAACAACACCAGCTCCTCTCCCCAGCCAAAGAAGAAACCACTGGA
TGGAGAATATTTCACCCTTCAGGACCAGACCAGCTTTCAAAAAGAAAATTGTTAGTAATGAACTAGTCCG
TAACTTGAAAGTATTTCGATTTCTTGGCTTTATATATCTTGTGGAAAGGACGACATCTTGTTGCCTAGAT
CGTTAGT
