>Addgene plasmid #142771 | TFORF1260 | depositor partial sequence | sequence record 280452 | Barcode
CATCTTGTTGCCTAGATCGTTAGT
